Addgene plasmid #168016: pET-mF(3230)A3
Purpose: Expresses MBP-F(3230)A3-6xHis in bacterial cells
Depositing lab: David Liu. Depositing organization: Broad Institute. Publication: Phage-assisted evolution of botulinum neurotoxin proteases with reprogrammed specificity. Blum TR, Liu H, Packer MS, Xiong X, Lee PG, Zhang S, Richter M, Minasov G, Satchell KJF, Dong M, Liu DR. Science. 2021 Feb 19;371(6531):803-810. doi: 10.1126/science.abf5972. PubMed 33602850.
Backbone
  Vector backbone: pET (pBR322)
  Backbone manufacturer: David Liu Lab
  Vector type: Bacterial Expression
Growth in bacteria
  Bacterial resistance: Kanamycin, 50 μg/mL
  Growth temperature: 37°C
  Growth strain: DH5alpha
  Copy number: High Copy
Gene/Insert
  Gene/Insert name: MBP-F(3230)A3-6xHis
  Species: Synthetic
  Tag / fusion protein: maltose binding protein (N terminal on insert); Hisx6 (C terminal on insert)
  Cloning method: Ligation Independent Cloning
Terms and licenses: Academic/Nonprofit Terms; Industry Terms: Not Available to Industry
How to cite: pET-mF(3230)A3 was a gift from David Liu (Addgene plasmid # 168016 ; http://n2t.net/addgene:168016 ; RRID:Addgene_168016)
