[The description below was written by a language model from this plasmid's Addgene catalogue record and pLannotate feature annotations shown in this document.]
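Description:
pET-mF(3230)A3 is a 7.6 kb pET-type bacterial expression plasmid built on a pBR322-derived backbone. It produces a synthetic fusion protein, MBP-F(3230)A3-6xHis, in E. coli. The plasmid replicates from a ColE1/pMB1-family origin and retains the pBR322 rop gene and bom region. The catalogue lists it as high copy, although rop normally restrains copy number. An f1 phage origin is also present. Selection is by kanamycin through the aph(3')-Ia aminoglycoside phosphotransferase gene. Short tetracycline-resistance fragments and a partial AmpR promoter are nonfunctional backbone remnants.

The expression cassette has the standard T7lac arrangement. A T7 promoter is followed by a lac operator, the strong T7 gene 10 ribosome binding site, the open reading frame and a T7 terminator. A lacI gene with its own promoter supplies repressor, so transcription depends on a host providing T7 RNA polymerase and is induced with IPTG. The open reading frame begins with a signal-sequence-less maltose binding protein, which stays in the cytosol and aids solubility and amylose-based purification. Next comes a roughly 1.3 kb segment annotated as a fragment of botulinum neurotoxin serotype F from Clostridium botulinum, and the fusion ends in a C-terminal polyhistidine tag for metal-affinity purification. The size of the toxin fragment is consistent with a protease domain rather than the full-length toxin, though the record does not state this explicitly.

The associated publication concerns phage-assisted evolution of botulinum neurotoxin proteases with reprogrammed specificity. F(3230)A3 is therefore presumably an evolved BoNT/F protease variant, but its specific mutations and substrate preference are not given. The plasmid is suited to recombinant production and purification of this protein for biochemical characterisation.
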