Features (pLannotate 1.2.2; 20 found; start..end, strand, type, name):
     26..73      -  terminator     T7 terminator: transcription terminator for bacteriophage T7 RNA polymerase
     81..130     -  CDS            SET1 (fragment): solubility-enhancement tag derived from T7 phage gene 10B
    140..157     -  CDS            9xHis (fragment): 9xHis affinity tag
    161..1432    -  CDS            F (fragment): BXF_CLOBL - Also known as bont From Clostridium botulinum (strain Langeland / NCTC 10281 / Type F).
   1454..2554    -  CDS            MBP: maltose binding protein from E. coli; malE (mutated); This version of the gene does not encode a signal sequence, so MBP will remain in the cytosol.
   2560..2582    -  RBS            RBS: efficient ribosome binding site from bacteriophage T7 gene 10 (Olins and Rangwala, 1989)
   2597..2621    -  protein_bind   lac operator: The lac repressor binds to the lac operator to inhibit transcription in E. coli. This inhibition can be relieved by adding lactose or isopropyl-β-D-thiogalactopyranoside (IPTG). lac repressor encoded by lacI
   2622..2640    -  promoter       T7 promoter: promoter for bacteriophage T7 RNA polymerase
   2662..2941    +  CDS            TcR (fragment): tetracycline efflux protein; tet; confers resistance to tetracycline
   2949..3026    +  promoter       lacI promoter: lacI
   3027..4109    +  CDS            lacI: lac repressor; lacI; The lac repressor binds to the lac operator to inhibit transcription in E. coli. This inhibition can be relieved by adding lactose or isopropyl-β-D-thiogalactopyranoside (IPTG).
   4122..4143    +  protein_bind   CAP binding site: CAP binding activates transcription in the presence of cAMP. E. coli catabolite activator protein
   4158..4449    +  CDS            TcR (fragment): tetracycline efflux protein; tet; confers resistance to tetracycline
   4521..4901    -  CDS            YPB1_ECOLX: Protein predicted: Swiss-Prot protein existence level 4. From Escherichia coli.
   4918..5109    +  CDS            rop: Rop protein, which maintains plasmids at low copy number; rop
   5211..5350    +  misc_feature   bom: basis of mobility region from pBR322
   5536..6124    -  rep_origin     ori: high-copy-number ColE1/pMB1/pBR322/pUC origin of replication
   6246..7061    +  CDS            KanR: aminoglycoside phosphotransferase; aph(3')-Ia; confers resistance to kanamycin in bacteria or G418 (Geneticin®) in eukaryotes
   7070..7127    -  promoter       AmpR promoter (fragment): bla
   7153..7608    -  rep_origin     f1 ori (sequence partly withheld): f1 bacteriophage origin of replication; arrow indicates direction of (+) strand synthesis
>Addgene plasmid #168016 | pET-mF(3230)A3 | addgene full sequence | sequence record 329620 | Addgene NGS Result
ATCCGGATATAGTTCCTCCTTTCAGCAAAAAACCCCTCAAGACCCGTTTAGAGGCCCCAAGGGGTTATGC
TAGTTATTGCTCAGCGGTGGCAGCAGCCAACTCAGCTTCCTTTCGGGCTTTGTTAGCAGCCGGATCTCAG
TGGTGGTGGTGGTGGTGCGATTTTCTCAACCAGGCCTTGTCTGGGATGGAGTCAATGATTTTCAGATTCA
GTTTGATGTTTTGACCACGATTATTCACGGCCAGATGGCCGATGTTGAAGCCTTCGCTGACGGTATAGAT
GTCATCGTCCATCAGGTTCGGGACTTTCAGGAAGCCATTTTTGATGAAGTAGGTATTACGACATTTGACT
TTGAGCTTGTTCGCCAGATCGATTTCGGTGAAGCCGTACAGTTTCTTGTAGATTTCATTGAATTTGTTTT
CATTCACGGTATAAGAACCATCCGCATTTTTGTCCAGGCCATATTTCCATTGAAAGTAGTCTTTGTATTC
ATTGATGTCGTATTCCGGCGGAGCGGAGTTAACACGAGACAAGCGCGTTGCAATCTTTTCATAGTTGGCC
AGCAAATTGTTATAGATTTTCTCTTTCATGGCCGAGGTAATGATGTTCAAATCTTGACCGCCGAAGGTCA
GGAACTCTTCCAGGCGAATCGGCTTTTCCGCAATCATCAGAGGTGCCTGCTTAACCTTGATAGTCTCTTT
ATACGTCACACCAAGGGCACCGTACAAGCCATGCAATGAATGGATCAGTTCGTGTGCCAGGATGATCGCC
GGGTCGGCGATGAAGCTCTCGGTAGAAGAATTGTAACCACCGCTGATATCATTGAAGGTGTACCCGTACT
CCGGGCTAAACGTCACGATATTGATGCTGCCAAAACCGTCATGGCTCGGGTCATAAACACCGTCGCTATC
CATCAGTTTACGCACCGGGTAGATATAGTTTTCGAAGATGTCCGGACCGGGACCCAGAACCAGCAGGTTC
AGGACAATGTTAGATTTCACGTTGGTCGAGGACTTGATGTTAACGCTGGTAGTGCGGGTAACCGGGTGAA
ACTCGTTAATAGGCGTATGCTCATTACCCAGATAAGGCTTTGCGTAGCTAATCTCTTGCAGCAGGGCCTC
ACCTGCCGGATTGCTGTTAATGCGTTTGAACAGCTTGATGGTGGTTTTCAAATAACGATCTTTCTCCGCA
TCGGTGGTCAGGTAATTCGGGTCGTAATGTGCGGACAAACCGTTTTCCAAAGACGCAGGTGGATCGAAGT
CGCTTGGGTCAGTACCAATCGTATTACGCTCCGGAATAATCCACACATTGCGCATGATTTCAAAGGCCTT
ATAGTACTTCTTGCTCTTCTCTTCATACGGGATCTGCATATACAGGATCGTGTCGTCGTTTACTGGGTCG
TTGTAGTTGAAGCTGTTGATGACCACCGGCATAGAACCACCCGAACCACCATTAGTCTGCGCGTCTTTCA
GGGCTTCATCGACAGTCTGACGACCGCTGGCGGCGTTGATCACCGCAGTACGCACGGCATACCAGAAAGC
GGACATCTGCGGGATGTTCGGCATGATTTCACCTTTCTGGGCGTTTTCCATGGTGGCGGCAATACGTGGA
TCTTTCGCCAACTCTTCCTCGTAAGACTTCAGCGCTACGGCACCCAGCGGTTTGTCTTTATTAACCGCTT
CCAGACCTTCATCAGTCAGCAGATAGTTTTCGAGGAACTCTTTTGCCAGCTCTTTGTTCGGACTGGCGGC
GTTAATACCTGCGCTCAGCACGCCAACGAACGGTTTGGATGGTTGACCCTTGAAGGTCGGCAGTACCGTT
ACACCATAATTCACTTTGCTGGTGTCGATGTTGGACCATGCCCACGGGCCGTTGATGGTCATCGCTGTTT
CGCCTTTATTAAAGGCAGCTTCTGCGATGGAGTAATCGGTGTCTGCATTCATGTGTTTGTTTTTAATCAG
GTCAACCAGGAAGGTCAGACCCGCTTTCGCGCCAGCGTTATCCACGCCCACGTCTTTAATGTCGTACTTG
CCGTTTTCATACTTGAACGCATAACCCCCGTCAGCAGCAATCAGCGGCCAGGTGAAGTACGGTTCTTGCA
GGTTGAACATCAGCGCGCTCTTACCTTTCGCTTTCAGTTCTTTATCCAGCGCCGGGATCTCTTCCCAGGT
TTTTGGCGGGTTCGGCAGCAGATCTTTGTTATAAATCAGCGATAACGCTTCAACAGCGATCGGGTAAGCA
ATCAGCTTGCCGTTGTAACGTACGGCATCCCAGGTAAACGGATACAGCTTGTCCTGGAACGCTTTGTCCG
GGGTGATTTCAGCCAACAGGCCAGATTGAGCGTAGCCACCAAAGCGGTCGTGTGCCCAGAAGATAATGTC
AGGGCCATCGCCAGTTGCCGCAACCTGTGGGAATTTCTCTTCCAGTTTATCCGGATGCTCAACGGTGACT
TTAATTCCGGTATCTTTCTCGAATTTCTTACCGACTTCAGCGAGACCGTTATAGCCTTTATCGCCGTTAA
TCCAGATTACCAGTTTACCTTCTTCGATTTTCATGTATATCTCCTTCTTAAAGTTAAACAAAATTATTTC
TAGAGGGGAATTGTTATCCGCTCACAATTCCCCTATAGTGAGTCGTATTAATTTCGCGGGATCGAGATCT
CGATCCTCTACGCCGGACGCATCGTGGCCGGCATCACCGGCGCCACAGGTGCGGTTGCTGGCGCCTATAT
CGCCGACATCATCGATGGGGAAGATCGGGCTCGCCACTTCGGGCTCATGAGCGCTTGTTTCGGCGTGGGT
ATGGTGGCAGGCCCCGTGGCCGGGGGACTGTTGGGCGCCATCTCCTTGCATGCACCATTCCTTGCGGCGG
CGGTGCTCAACGGCCTCAACCTACTACTGGGCTGCTTCCTAATGCAGGAGTCGCATAAGGGAGAGCGTCG
AGATCCCGGACACCATCGAATGGCGCAAAACCTTTCGCGGTATGGCATGATAGCGCCCGGAAGAGAGTCA
ATTCAGGGTGGTGAATGTGAAACCAGTAACGTTATACGATGTCGCAGAGTATGCCGGTGTCTCTTATCAG
ACCGTTTCCCGCGTGGTGAACCAGGCCAGCCACGTTTCTGCGAAAACGCGGGAAAAAGTGGAAGCGGCGA
TGGCGGAGCTGAATTACATTCCCAACCGCGTGGCACAACAACTGGCGGGCAAACAGTCGTTGCTGATTGG
CGTTGCCACCTCCAGTCTGGCCCTGCACGCGCCGTCGCAAATTGTCGCGGCGATTAAATCTCGCGCCGAT
CAACTGGGTGCCAGCGTGGTGGTGTCGATGGTAGAACGAAGCGGCGTCGAAGCCTGTAAAGCGGCGGTGC
ACAATCTTCTCGCGCAACGCGTCAGTGGGCTGATCATTAACTATCCGCTGGATGACCAGGATGCCATTGC
TGTGGAAGCTGCCTGCACTAATGTTCCGGCGTTATTTCTTGATGTCTCTGACCAGACACCCATCAACAGT
ATTATTTTCTCCCATGAAGACGGTACGCGACTGGGCGTGGAGCATCTGGTCGCATTGGGTCACCAGCAAA
TCGCGCTGTTAGCGGGCCCATTAAGTTCTGTCTCGGCGCGTCTGCGTCTGGCTGGCTGGCATAAATATCT
CACTCGCAATCAAATTCAGCCGATAGCGGAACGGGAAGGCGACTGGAGTGCCATGTCCGGTTTTCAACAA
ACCATGCAAATGCTGAATGAGGGCATCGTTCCCACTGCGATGCTGGTTGCCAACGATCAGATGGCGCTGG
GCGCAATGCGCGCCATTACCGAGTCCGGGCTGCGCGTTGGTGCGGATATCTCGGTAGTGGGATACGACGA
TACCGAAGACAGCTCATGTTATATCCCGCCGTTAACCACCATCAAACAGGATTTTCGCCTGCTGGGGCAA
ACCAGCGTGGACCGCTTGCTGCAACTCTCTCAGGGCCAGGCGGTGAAGGGCAATCAGCTGTTGCCCGTCT
CACTGGTGAAAAGAAAAACCACCCTGGCGCCCAATACGCAAACCGCCTCTCCCCGCGCGTTGGCCGATTC
ATTAATGCAGCTGGCACGACAGGTTTCCCGACTGGAAAGCGGGCAGTGAGCGCAACGCAATTAATGTAAG
TTAGCTCACTCATTAGGCACCGGGATCTCGACCGATGCCCTTGAGAGCCTTCAACCCAGTCAGCTCCTTC
CGGTGGGCGCGGGGCATGACTATCGTCGCCGCACTTATGACTGTCTTCTTTATCATGCAACTCGTAGGAC
AGGTGCCGGCAGCGCTCTGGGTCATTTTCGGCGAGGACCGCTTTCGCTGGAGCGCGACGATGATCGGCCT
GTCGCTTGCGGTATTCGGAATCTTGCACGCCCTCGCTCAAGCCTTCGTCACTGGTCCCGCCACCAAACGT
TTCGGCGAGAAGCAGGCCATTATCGCCGGCATGGCGGCCCCACGGGTGCGCATGATCGTGCTCCTGTCGT
TGAGGACCCGGCTAGGCTGGCGGGGTTGCCTTACTGGTTAGCAGAATGAATCACCGATACGCGAGCGAAC
GTGAAGCGACTGCTGCTGCAAAACGTCTGCGACCTGAGCAACAACATGAATGGTCTTCGGTTTCCGTGTT
TCGTAAAGTCTGGAAACGCGGAAGTCAGCGCCCTGCACCATTATGTTCCGGATCTGCATCGCAGGATGCT
GCTGGCTACCCTGTGGAACACCTACATCTGTATTAACGAAGCGCTGGCATTGACCCTGAGTGATTTTTCT
CTGGTCCCGCCGCATCCATACCGCCAGTTGTTTACCCTCACAACGTTCCAGTAACCGGGCATGTTCATCA
TCAGTAACCCGTATCGTGAGCATCCTCTCTCGTTTCATCGGTATCATTACCCCCATGAACAGAAATCCCC
CTTACACGGAGGCATCAGTGACCAAACAGGAAAAAACCGCCCTTAACATGGCCCGCTTTATCAGAAGCCA
GACATTAACGCTTCTGGAGAAACTCAACGAGCTGGACGCGGATGAACAGGCAGACATCTGTGAATCGCTT
CACGACCACGCTGATGAGCTTTACCGCAGCTGCCTCGCGCGTTTCGGTGATGACGGTGAAAACCTCTGAC
ACATGCAGCTCCCGGAGACGGTCACAGCTTGTCTGTAAGCGGATGCCGGGAGCAGACAAGCCCGTCAGGG
CGCGTCAGCGGGTGTTGGCGGGTGTCGGGGCGCAGCCATGACCCAGTCACGTAGCGATAGCGGAGTGTAT
ACTGGCTTAACTATGCGGCATCAGAGCAGATTGTACTGAGAGTGCACCATTGCGGTGTGAAATACCGCAC
AGATGCGTAAGGAGAAAATACCGCATCAGGCGCTCTTCCGCTTCCTCGCTCACTGACTCGCTGCGCTCGG
TCGTTCGGCTGCGGCGAGCGGTATCAGCTCACTCAAAGGCGGTAATACGGTTATCCACAGAATCAGGGGA
TAACGCAGGAAAGAACATGTGAGCAAAAGGCCAGCAAAAGGCCAGGAACCGTAAAAAGGCCGCGTTGCTG
GCGTTTTTCCATAGGCTCCGCCCCCCTGACGAGCATCACAAAAATCGACGCTCAAGTCAGAGGTGGCGAA
ACCCGACAGGACTATAAAGATACCAGGCGTTTCCCCCTGGAAGCTCCCTCGTGCGCTCTCCTGTTCCGAC
CCTGCCGCTTACCGGATACCTGTCCGCCTTTCTCCCTTCGGGAAGCGTGGCGCTTTCTCATAGCTCACGC
TGTAGGTATCTCAGTTCGGTGTAGGTCGTTCGCTCCAAGCTGGGCTGTGTGCACGAACCCCCCGTTCAGC
CCGACCGCTGCGCCTTATCCGGTAACTATCGTCTTGAGTCCAACCCGGTAAGACACGACTTATCGCCACT
GGCAGCAGCCACTGGTAACAGGATTAGCAGAGCGAGGTATGTAGGCGGTGCTACAGAGTTCTTGAAGTGG
TGGCCTAACTACGGCTACACTAGAAGGACAGTATTTGGTATCTGCGCTCTGCTGAAGCCAGTTACCTTCG
GAAAAAGAGTTGGTAGCTCTTGATCCGGCAAACAAACCACCGCTGGTAGCGGTGGTTTTTTTGTTTGCAA
GCAGCAGATTACGCGCAGAAAAAAAGGATCTCAAGAAGATCCTTTGATCTTTTCTACGGGGTCTGACGCT
CAGTGGAACGAAAACTCACGTTAAGGGATTTTGGTCATGAACAATAAAACTGTCTGCTTACATAAACAGT
AATACAAGGGGTGTTATGAGCCATATTCAACGGGAAACGTCTTGCTCTAGGCCGCGATTAAATTCCAACA
TGGATGCTGATTTATATGGGTATAAATGGGCTCGCGATAATGTCGGGCAATCAGGTGCGACAATCTATCG
ATTGTATGGGAAGCCCGATGCGCCAGAGTTGTTTCTGAAACATGGCAAAGGTAGCGTTGCCAATGATGTT
ACAGATGAGATGGTCAGACTAAACTGGCTGACGGAATTTATGCCTCTTCCGACCATCAAGCATTTTATCC
GTACTCCTGATGATGCATGGTTACTCACCACTGCGATCCCCGGGAAAACAGCATTCCAGGTATTAGAAGA
ATATCCTGATTCAGGTGAAAATATTGTTGATGCGCTGGCAGTGTTCCTGCGCCGGTTGCATTCGATTCCT
GTTTGTAATTGTCCTTTTAACAGCGATCGCGTATTTCGTCTCGCTCAGGCGCAATCACGAATGAATAACG
GTTTGGTTGATGCGAGTGATTTTGATGACGAGCGTAATGGCTGGCCTGTTGAACAAGTCTGGAAAGAAAT
GCATAAACTTTTGCCATTCTCACCGGATTCAGTCGTCACTCATGGTGATTTCTCACTTGATAACCTTATT
TTTGACGAGGGGAAATTAATAGGTTGTATTGATGTTGGACGAGTCGGAATCGCAGACCGATACCAGGATC
TTGCCATCCTATGGAACTGCCTCGGTGAGTTTTCTCCTTCATTACAGAAACGGCTTTTTCAAAAATATGG
TATTGATAATCCTGATATGAATAAATTGCAGTTTCATTTGATGCTCGATGAGTTTTTCTAAGAATTAATT
CATGAGCGGATACATATTTGAATGTATTTAGAAAAATAAACAAATAGGGGTTCCGCGCACATTTCCCCGA
AAAGTGCCACCTAAATTGTAAGCGTTAATATTTTGTTAAAATTCGCGTTAAATTTTTGTTAAATCAGCTC
ATTTTTTAACCAATAGGCCGAAATCGGCAAAATCCCTTATAAATCAAAAGAATAGACCGAGATAGGGT
[37 nt withheld, positions 7279-7315]
AAAGAACGTGGACTCCAACGTCAAAGGA
[48 nt withheld, positions 7344-7391]
T
[91 nt withheld, positions 7393-7483]
G
[124 nt withheld, positions 7485-7608]
CCCATTCGCCA
